>Addgene plasmid #107625 | Gsp_sfrp-1 | addgene full sequence | sequence record 208379 | Addgene NGS Result
GTAAAACGACGGCCAGTCTTAAGCAAAAAACCCCTCAAGACCCGTTTAGAGGCCCCAAGGGGTTATGCTA
GGAAGTAATACGACTCACTATAGGGAGACCGGCAGATCTGATATCATCGATGAATTCGAGCTCCACCGCG
GTGGCGGCCGCTCTAGAACTAGTGGATCCACCGGTTCCATGGCTAGCGGCATTACCATCCCGTCGTTCCA
AAGTGGTTACACAATTGATCAATGCTATCATATTCCTGATAATTTCAGTCTTTGTCGTAATGTTGGTTAT
AATAGAATGGTTTTACCAAATTACATTCAACATGAATCTATTGAAGAAGCTGTACAACATTCTCGAGTTT
GGATGGGTTTAGTAAATACACAGTGTCATATTGATATCAGAAAATTCATTTGTTCTCTTTATGCTCCGGT
ATGTATTAGCAGTCAAAGAGTTCAAAAGGTTCCACCTTGTAGGGAATTATGTGTAACTGTAAAGGAATCT
TGTTTACCAAGTATGAAAATGTATGGATTTGATTGGCCAACAATAATGAAATGTTCAAAGTTTCCACAAT
TTCAAAATTCTCTATGTATACCAAGAACTCTCGTTCCAGAAAAGAACTGTGATTTATGCATAAAAAATCC
ATCATATGAAGTTATAGCAAATAGATTTTGTTTATCACCGATAGTTATTCGAGCAAAAATCAAACGAATT
ATTCCGATTGGTAGTAAAACAATGCAGATAGTATTACAGAAAAAATCGAAATTTCTCAAATTTTTTGCTA
ATTTCAGTCAAACCGATTTGAATTTACGTTTGAAATGTAACTGCACAAATTTAAAATTCAAACAACGAGC
ATTGAAAGGTCGATGGATAATAATGGCTAAAGTAAATCAAAATGAAGCTGTTGTAAATTTCATTACTAAA
TGGAAAAGGAAAAAAGCTGAATTCAAACATTCAATGAAAATCATACAGAATTTTGGACATATTGTGTGCA
AATCAAAATTACCAGATGGGATTAGTTTACGAGAACGATATGCTGCCTATCGGGTAGAATTGGCCGGGCC
CGGTACCCAATTCGCCCTATAGTGAGTCGTATTACTTCCACATAACCCCTTGGGGCCTCTAAACGGGTCT
TGAGGGGTTTTTTGAGGATCCCCTATAGTGAGTCGTATTACATGGTCATAGCTGTTTCCTGGCAGCTCTG
GCCCGTGTCTCAAAATCTCTGATGTTACATTGCACAAGATAAAAATATATCATCATGAACAATAAAACTG
TCTGCTTACATAAACAGTAATACAAGGGGTGTTATGAGCCATATTCAACGGGAAACGTCGAGGCCGCGAT
TAAATTCCAACATGGATGCTGATTTATATGGGTATAAATGGGCTCGCGATAATGTCGGGCAATCAGGTGC
GACAATCTATCGCTTGTATGGGAAGCCCGATGCGCCAGAGTTGTTTCTGAAACATGGCAAAGGTAGCGTT
GCCAATGATGTTACAGATGAGATGGTCAGACTAAACTGGCTGACGGAATTTATGCCTCTTCCGACCATCA
AGCATTTTATCCGTACTCCTGATGATGCATGGTTACTCACCACTGCGATCCCCGGAAAAACAGCATTCCA
GGTATTAGAAGAATATCCTGATTCAGGTGAAAATATTGTTGATGCGCTGGCAGTGTTCCTGCGCCGGTTG
CATTCGATTCCTGTTTGTAATTGTCCTTTTAACAGCGATCGCGTATTTCGTCTCGCTCAGGCGCAATCAC
GAATGAATAACGGTTTGGTTGATGCGAGTGATTTTGATGACGAGCGTAATGGCTGGCCTGTTGAACAAGT
CTGGAAAGAAATGCATAAACTTTTGCCATTCTCACCGGATTCAGTCGTCACTCATGGTGATTTCTCACTT
GATAACCTTATTTTTGACGAGGGGAAATTAATAGGTTGTATTGATGTTGGACGAGTCGGAATCGCAGACC
GATACCAGGATCTTGCCATCCTATGGAACTGCCTCGGTGAGTTTTCTCCTTCATTACAGAAACGGCTTTT
TCAAAAATATGGTATTGATAATCCTGATATGAATAAATTGCAGTTTCATTTGATGCTCGATGAGTTTTTC
TAATCAGAATTGGTTAATTGGTTGTAACACTGGCAGAGCATTACGCTGACTTGACGGGACGGCGCAAGCT
CATGACCAAAATCCCTTAACGTGAGTTACGCGTCGTTCCACTGAGCGTCAGACCCCGTAGAAAAGATCAA
AGGATCTTCTTGAGATCCTTTTTTTCTGCGCGTAATCTGCTGCTTGCAAACAAAAAAACCACCGCTACCA
GCGGTGGTTTGTTTGCCGGATCAAGAGCTACCAACTCTTTTTCCGAAGGTAACTGGCTTCAGCAGAGCGC
AGATACCAAATACTGTTCTTCTAGTGTAGCCGTAGTTAGGCCACCACTTCAAGAACTCTGTAGCACCGCC
TACATACCTCGCTCTGCTAATCCTGTTACCAGTGGCTGCTGCCAGTGGCGATAAGTCGTGTCTTACCGGG
TTGGACTCAAGACGATAGTTACCGGATAAGGCGCAGCGGTCGGGCTGAACGGGGGGTTCGTGCACACAGC
CCAGCTTGGAGCGAACGACCTACACCGAACTGAGATACCTACAGCGTGAGCTATGAGAAAGCGCCACGCT
TCCCGAAGGGAGAAAGGCGGACAGGTATCCGGTAAGCGGCAGGGTCGGAACAGGAGAGCGCACGAGGGAG
CTTCCAGGGGGAAACGCCTGGTATCTTTATAGTCCTGTCGGGTTTCGCCACCTCTGACTTGAGCGTCGAT
TTTTGTGATGCTCGTCAGGGGGGCGGAGCCTATGGAAAAACGCCAGCAACGCGGCCTTTTTACGGTTCCT
GGCCTTTTGCTGGCCTTTTGCTCACATGTTCTTTCCTGCGTTATCCCCTGATTCTGTGGATAACCGTATT
ACCGCCTTTGAGTGAGCTGATACCGCTCGCCGCAGCCGAACGACCGAGCGCAGCGAGTCAGTGAGCGAGG
AAGCGGAAGAGCGCCCAATACGCAAACCGCCTCTCCCCGCGCGTTGGCCGATTCATTAATGCAGCTGGCA
CGACAGGTTTCCCGACTGGAAAGCGGGCAGTGAGCGCAACGCAATTAATACGCGTACCGCTAGCCAGGAA
GAGTTTGTAGAAACGCAAAAAGGCCATCCGTCAGGATGGCCTTCTGCTTAGTTTGATGCCTGGCAGTTTA
TGGCGGGCGTCCTGCCCGCCACCCTCCGGGCCGTTGCTTCACAACGTTCAAATCCGCTCCCGGCGGATTT
GTCCTACTCAGGAGAGCGTTCACCGACAAACAACAGATAAAACGAAAGGCCCAGTCTTCCGACTGAGCCT
TTCGTTTTATTTGATGCCTGGCAGTTCCCTACTCTCGCGTTAACGCTAGCATGGATGTTTTCCCAGTCAC
GACGTT
Features (pLannotate 1.2.2; 12 found; start..end, strand, type, name):
     24..71      -  terminator     T7 terminator: transcription terminator for bacteriophage T7 RNA polymerase
     76..94      +  promoter       T7 promoter: promoter for bacteriophage T7 RNA polymerase
    128..174     +  misc_feature   MCS (fragment): pBluescript multiple cloning site
   1066..1084    -  promoter       T7 promoter: promoter for bacteriophage T7 RNA polymerase
   1091..1134    +  terminator     T7 terminator (fragment): transcription terminator for bacteriophage T7 RNA polymerase
   1142..1160    -  promoter       T7 promoter: promoter for bacteriophage T7 RNA polymerase
   1294..2103    +  CDS            KanR: aminoglycoside phosphotransferase; aph(3')-Ia; confers resistance to kanamycin in bacteria or G418 (Geneticin®) in eukaryotes
   2250..2838    +  rep_origin     ori: high-copy-number ColE1/pMB1/pBR322/pUC origin of replication
   3021..3113    +  CDS            lacI (fragment): lac repressor; lacI; The lac repressor binds to the lac operator to inhibit transcription in E. coli. This inhibition can be relieved by adding lactose or isopropyl-β-D-thiogalactopyranoside (IPTG).
   3168..3195    -  terminator     rrnB T2 terminator: transcription terminator T2 from the E. coli rrnB gene
   3327..3370    +  terminator     rrnB T1 terminator: Escherichia coli rrnB; transcription terminator T1 from the E. coli rrnB gene
   3417..17      -  CDS            lacZα (fragment) (across the origin): LacZα fragment of β-galactosidase; lacZ fragment
