[The description below was written by a language model from this plasmid's Addgene catalogue record and pLannotate feature annotations shown in this document.]
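Description:
Gsp_sfrp-1 is a bacterial plasmid built on the pPR-T4P backbone, intended as a template for riboprobe synthesis for in situ hybridization and for double-stranded RNA production for RNAi in planarians. It is propagated in E. coli under kanamycin selection, conferred by an aph(3')-Ia aminoglycoside phosphotransferase gene, and replicates from a high-copy ColE1/pUC-type origin. The annotation also picks up rrnB T1 and T2 terminators and short fragments of lacI and lacZα, which look like backbone remnants rather than functional genes.

The payload is a fragment of sfrp-1 (secreted frizzled-related protein 1), recorded as about 1 kb and inserted by ligation-independent cloning. The insert itself is not annotated in the feature table, but it would occupy the unannotated stretch between a partial pBluescript-type multiple cloning site and the downstream T7 elements. That region is flanked by opposing T7 promoters, each backed by a T7 terminator placed outside it. This convergent arrangement allows both strands to be transcribed by T7 RNA polymerase, either in vitro or in a T7-expressing bacterial strain, to give complementary transcripts that anneal into dsRNA. A third T7 promoter is annotated just beyond the second terminator; its role is not stated.

Two points in the record need caution. The catalogue lists the species as "Giardia sp.", which fits poorly with the stated planarian use and the "Gsp" name prefix; a planarian genus such as Girardia may have been meant, but the record does not settle this. The sequenced plasmid is also roughly 200 nt shorter than the sum of the listed backbone and insert sizes. The associated work concerns classroom activities on regeneration and stem cell biology, so the plasmid serves as a teaching and research reagent for visualizing or knocking down sfrp-1 expression.
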