Addgene plasmid #107625: Gsp_sfrp-1
Purpose: In situ hybridization and RNAi studies in planarians
Depositing lab: Alejandro Sánchez. Depositing organization: Stowers Institute for Medical Research. Publication: Hands-On Classroom Activities for Exploring Regeneration and Stem Cell Biology with Planarians. Accorsi A, Williams MM, Ross EJ, Robb SMC, Elliott SA, Tu KC, Sanchez Alvarado A. The American Biology Teacher 79(3):208-223. Mar 2017. 10.1525/abt.2017.79.3.208.
Backbone
  Vector backbone: pPR-T4P
  Backbone size w/o insert (bp): 2636
  Vector type: RNAi ; In situ hybridization
Growth in bacteria
  Bacterial resistance: Kanamycin, 50 μg/mL
  Growth temperature: 37°C
  Growth strain: DH5alpha
  Copy number: Unknown
Gene/Insert
  Gene/Insert name: sfrp-1
  Species: Giardia sp.
  Insert size (bp): 1005
  Cloning method: Ligation Independent Cloning
Terms and licenses: Academic/Nonprofit Terms; Industry Terms: Not Available to Industry
How to cite: Gsp_sfrp-1 was a gift from Alejandro Sánchez (Addgene plasmid # 107625 ; http://n2t.net/addgene:107625 ; RRID:Addgene_107625)
