>Addgene plasmid #107625 | Gsp_sfrp-1 | depositor full sequence | sequence record 202981 | Full Sequence
ATAGGCAGCATATCGTTCTCGTAAACTAATCCCATCTGGTAATTTTGATTTGCACACAATATGTCCAAAA
TTCTGTATGATTTTCATTGAATGTTTGAATTCAGCTTTTTTCCTTTTCCATTTAGTAATGAAATTTACAA
CAGCTTCATTTTGATTTACTTTAGCCATTATTATCCATCGACCTTTCAATGCTCGTTGTTTGAATTTTAA
ATTTGTGCAGTTACATTTCAAACGTAAATTCAAATCGGTTTGACTGAAATTAGCAAAAAATTTGAGAAAT
TTCGATTTTTTCTGTAATACTATCTGCATTGTTTTACTACCAATCGGAATAATTCGTTTGATTTTTGCTC
GAATAACTATCGGTGATAAACAAAATCTATTTGCTATAACTTCATATGATGGATTTTTTATGCATAAATC
ACAGTTCTTTTCTGGAACGAGAGTTCTTGGTATACATAGAGAATTTTGAAATTGTGGAAACTTTGAACAT
TTCATTATTGTTGGCCAATCAAATCCATACATTTTCATACTTGGTAAACAAGATTCCTTTACAGTTACAC
ATAATTCCCTACAAGGTGGAACCTTTTGAACTCTTTGACTGCTAATACATACCGGAGCATAAAGAGAACA
AATGAATTTTCTGATATCAATATGACACTGTGTATTTACTAAACCCATCCAAACTCGAGAATGTTGTACA
GCTTCTTCAATAGATTCATGTTGAATGTAATTTGGTAAAACCATTCTATTATAACCAACATTACGACAAA
GACTGAAATTATCAGGAATATGATAGCATTGATCAATTGTGTAACCACTTTGGAACGATTGCCAATCTCC
AATGAAACAATTCACGTTAAAAACAAATAATATAAAAGTAAAACGGAAAATTATTACCATTTCCAAAAAT
CAAAAAAAAAATTTACGAAGGAAAAATTCAAATAATTTTGGTAAAATTTGATTAAATATTATAGTTTAAT
AACTTGTGTTTGGTGGTGTCTGATA
